Addgene plasmid #180575: pCMV-G-Rac1
Purpose: ddGFP sensor of Rac1
Depositing lab: Won Do Heo. Depositing organization: Korea Advanced Institute of Science and Technology. Publication: Intensiometric biosensors visualize the activity of multiple small GTPases in vivo. Kim J , Lee S, Jung K, Oh WC, Kim N, Son S, Jo Y, Kwon HB, Heo WD. Nat Commun. 2019 Jan 14;10(1):211. doi: 10.1038/s41467-018-08217-3. PubMed 30643148.
Backbone
  Vector backbone: pCMV-EGFP
  Vector type: Mammalian Expression
Growth in bacteria
  Bacterial resistance: Kanamycin, 50 μg/mL
  Growth temperature: 37°C
  Growth strain: DH5alpha
  Copy number: High Copy
Gene/Insert
  Gene/Insert name: ddGFP sensor of Rac1
  Species: H. sapiens (human), Synthetic
  Cloning method: Restriction Enzyme; 5′ cloning site unknown (unknown if destroyed)
Terms and licenses: Academic/Nonprofit Terms; Industry Terms: Not Available to Industry
How to cite: pCMV-G-Rac1 was a gift from Won Do Heo (Addgene plasmid # 180575 ; http://n2t.net/addgene:180575 ; RRID:Addgene_180575)
