[The description below was written by a language model from this plasmid's Addgene catalogue record and pLannotate feature annotations shown in this document.]
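Description:
pCMV-G-Rac1 is a mammalian expression plasmid built on a pCMV-EGFP-type backbone that encodes a dimerization-dependent GFP (ddGFP) biosensor for the small GTPase Rac1. It replicates at high copy in E. coli from a ColE1/pUC origin and also carries an f1 origin. A single NeoR/KanR (Tn5 aminoglycoside phosphotransferase) gene sits behind tandem bacterial (bla) and SV40 early promoters and ends in an HSV TK polyadenylation signal. It provides kanamycin selection in bacteria and could support G418 selection in mammalian cells.

The payload is driven by the CMV immediate-early enhancer and promoter and terminated by the SV40 poly(A) signal. The two sequence records (a depositor sequence and a sequencing result differing by one nucleotide in length) agree on the overall layout: two Discosoma-derived fluorescent-protein-like domains flank a segment matching the GTPase-binding region of a PAK-family kinase, followed by a linker of polylinker origin and human Rac1. The automated annotation labels the fluorescent domains as dimer2, dTomato or RRvT. These calls most likely reflect sequence similarity, since ddGFP components were themselves engineered from DsRed-lineage dimeric proteins, and the catalogue entry identifies the sensor as ddGFP. The record does not spell out the domain order or any Rac1 mutations.

The apparent design is a single-chain intensiometric sensor. When Rac1 becomes active it would bind the PAK-derived effector domain, favouring association of the two ddGFP halves and increasing green fluorescence. This gives an intensity-based rather than ratiometric readout. The associated publication describes such sensors for visualizing the activity of multiple small GTPases, including in vivo.
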