Features (pLannotate 1.2.2; 19 found; start..end, strand, type, name):
     61..364     +  enhancer       CMV enhancer: human cytomegalovirus immediate early enhancer
    365..568     +  promoter       CMV promoter: human cytomegalovirus (CMV) immediate early promoter
    591..1256    +  CDS            dimer2: dimer2 is a basic (constitutively fluorescent) orange fluorescent protein published in 2002, derived from Discosoma sp.. It has low acid sensitivity.
   1255..1278    +  CDS            mNeonGreen (fragment): bright monomeric yellow-green fluorescent protein derived from LanYFP (Shaner et al., 2013)
   1329..1580    +  CDS            Pak3 (fragment): PAK3_RAT - Experimental evidence at protein level: Swiss-Prot protein existence level 1. Serine/threonine protein kinase that plays a role in a variety of different signaling pathways including cytoskeleton regulation, cell migration, or cell cycle regulation. Plays a role in dendrite spine morphogenesis as well as synapse formation and plasticity. Acts as downstream effector of the small GTPases CDC42 and RAC1. Activation by the binding of active CDC42 and RAC1 results in a conformational change and a subsequent autophosphorylation on several serine and/or threonine residues. Phosphorylates M
   1587..2258    +  CDS            dTomato: dimeric variant of DsRed fluorescent protein (Shaner et al., 2004) mammalian codon-optimized
   2319..2353    +  misc_feature   MCS (fragment): multiple cloning site
   2355..2933    +  CDS            Rac1 (sequence partly withheld): human Rac family small GTPase 1
   2934..2986    +  misc_feature   MCS: multiple cloning site
   3003..3087    +  CDS            large T antigen (fragment): large T antigen from SV40 (simian virus 40)
   3110..3231    +  polyA_signal   SV40 poly(A) signal: SV40 polyadenylation signal
   3265..3693    -  rep_origin     f1 ori (sequence partly withheld): f1 bacteriophage origin of replication; arrow indicates direction of (+) strand synthesis
   3720..3824    +  promoter       AmpR promoter: bla
   3826..4183    +  promoter       SV40 promoter: SV40 enhancer and early promoter
   4218..5012    +  CDS            NeoR/KanR: aminoglycoside phosphotransferase from Tn5; aph(3')-II (or nptII); confers resistance to neomycin, kanamycin, and G418 (Geneticin®)
   5033..5185    +  CDS            ble (fragment): BLE_KLEPN - Experimental evidence at protein level: Swiss-Prot protein existence level 1. Binding protein with a strong affinity to the bleomycin family of antibiotics. Binds to CL990; an antimitotic-antibiotic compound. From Klebsiella pneumoniae.
   5244..5291    +  polyA_signal   HSV TK poly(A) signal: herpes simplex virus thymidine kinase polyadenylation signal (Cole and Stacy, 1985)
   5382..5398    -  polyA_signal   bGH poly(A) signal (fragment): bovine growth hormone polyadenylation signal
   5620..6208    +  rep_origin     ori: high-copy-number ColE1/pMB1/pBR322/pUC origin of replication
>Addgene plasmid #180575 | pCMV-G-Rac1 | depositor full sequence | sequence record 350952 | Full Sequence
TAGTTATTAATAGTAATCAATTACGGGGTCATTAGTTCATAGCCCATATATGGAGTTCCGCGTTACATAA
CTTACGGTAAATGGCCCGCCTGGCTGACCGCCCAACGACCCCCGCCCATTGACGTCAATAATGACGTATG
TTCCCATAGTAACGCCAATAGGGACTTTCCATTGACGTCAATGGGTGGAGTATTTACGGTAAACTGCCCA
CTTGGCAGTACATCAAGTGTATCATATGCCAAGTACGCCCCCTATTGACGTCAATGACGGTAAATGGCCC
GCCTGGCATTATGCCCAGTACATGACCTTATGGGACTTTCCTACTTGGCAGTACATCTACGTATTAGTCA
TCGCTATTACCATGGTGATGCGGTTTTGGCAGTACATCAATGGGCGTGGATAGCGGTTTGACTCACGGGG
ATTTCCAAGTCTCCACCCCATTGACGTCAATGGGAGTTTGTTTTGGCACCAAAATCAACGGGACTTTCCA
AAATGTCGTAACAACTCCGCCCCATTGACGCAAATGGGCGGTAGGCGTGTACGGTGGGAGGTCTATATAA
GCAGAGCTGGTTTAGTGAACCGTCAGATCCGCTAGCACCATGGCCACCATCAAAGAGTTCATGCGCTTCA
AGGTGCGCATGGAGGGCTCCATGAACGGCCACGAGTTCGAGATCGAGGGCGAGGGCGAGGGCCGCCCCTA
CGAGGGCACCCAGACCGCCAAGCTGAAGGTGACCAAGGGCGGCCCCCTGCCCTTCGCCTGGGACATCCTG
TCCCCCCAGTTCATGTACGGCTCCGAGGCGTACGTGAGGCACCCCGCCGACATCCCCGATTACAAGAAGC
TGCCCTTCCCCGAGGGCTTCAAGTGGGAGCGCGTGATGAACTTCGAAGACGGCGGTCTGGTGACCGTTAC
CCAGGACTCCTCCCTGCAGGACGGCACGCTGATCTGCAAGGTGAAGATGCGCGGCACCAACTTCCCCCCC
GACGGCCCCGTAATGCAGAAGAAGACCATGGGCTGGGAGGCCTCCACCGAGATGCTGTACCCCGAAGACG
GCGTGCTGAAGGGCCATAGCTATCAGGCCCTGAAGCTGAAGGACGGCGGCCACTACCTGGTGGAGTTCGA
GACCATCTACATGGCCAAGAAGCCCGTGCAACTGCCCGGCGATTACTGTGTGGACACCAAGCTGGACATC
ACCTCCCACAACGAGGACTACACCATCGTGGAACAGTACGGGCGCTCCGAGGGCCGCCACCGTCTGGGCA
TGGACGAGCGGTACAAGTTAGGGCATGGTACAGGTAGCACAGGCAGCGGTAGCTCCGGTACCCTGTACAA
GTCGTACAAGTCCGGACTCAGATCTCGAGGCAGCTCCATTTTACCTGGAGATAAAACAAATAAAAAGAAA
GAGAAAGAGCGGCCAGAGATTTCTCTCCCTTCAGATTTTGAACACACAATTCATGTCGGTTTTGATGCTG
TCACAGGGGAGTTTACGGGAATGCCAGAGCAGTGGGCCCGCTTGCTTCAGGGAAGCGGAGCTACTAACTT
CAGCCTGCTGAAGCAGGCTGGAGACGTGGAGGAGAACCCTGGACCAATGGTGAGCAAGAGCGAGGAGGTC
ATCAAAGAGTTCATGCGCTTCAAGGTGCGCTTGGAGGGCTCCATGAACGGCCACGAGTTCGAGATCGAGG
GCGAGGGCGAGGGCCGCCCTTACGAGGGCACCCAGACCGCCAAGCTGAAGGTGACCAAGGGCGGCCCCCT
GCCCTTCGCCTGGGACATCCTGTCCCCCCTGATCATGTACGGCTCCAAGATGTACGTGAAGCACCCCGCC
GACGTCCCCGATTACATGAAGCTGTCCTTCCCCGAGGGCTTCAAGTGGGAGCGCGTGATGCACTTCGAGG
ACGGCGGTCTGGTGACCGCGACACAGGACTCCTCCCTGCAGGACGGCACGCTGATCTACAAGGTGAAGAT
GCGCGGCACCAACTTCCCCCCCGACGGCCCCGTAATGCAGAAGAAGACCTTGGGCTGGGATTATGCCACC
GAGCGCCTGTACCCCGAAGAAGGCGTGCTGAAGGGCGAGCTCCTGGGGCGCCTGAAGCTGAAGGACGGCG
GCCTCAACCTGGTGGAGTCCAAGACCATCTACATGGCCAAGAAGCCCGTGCAACTGCCCGGCTACTACTT
CGTGGACACCAAGCTGGACATCACCTCCCACAACGAGGACTACACCATCGTGGAACAGTACGAGCGCTCC
GAGGGCCGCCACCACCTGGGGCATGGTACAGGTAGCACAGGCAGCGGTAGCTCCGGTACCCTGTACAAGG
GCAGTGGTTCCGGACTCAGATCTCGAGCTCAAGCTTCGAATTCC
[49 nt withheld, positions 2355-2403]
A
[481 nt withheld, positions 2405-2885]
TGCCCGCCTCCCGTGAAGAAGAGGAAGAGAAAATGCCTGCTGTTGTAACTCGAGCTCAAGCTTCGAATTC
TGCAGTCGACGGTACCGCGGGCCCGGGATCCACCGGATCTAGATAACTGATCATAATCAGCCATACCACA
TTTGTAGAGGTTTTACTTGCTTTAAAAAACCTCCCACACCTCCCCCTGAACCTGAAACATAAAATGAATG
CAATTGTTGTTGTTAACTTGTTTATTGCAGCTTATAATGGTTACAAATAAAGCAATAGCATCACAAATTT
CACAAATAAAGCATTTTTTTCACTGCATTCTAGTTGTGGTTTGTCCAAACTCATCAATGTATCTTAACGC
GTAAATTGTAAGCGTTAATATTTTGTTAAAATTCGCGTTAAATTTTTGTTAAATCAGCTCATTTTTTAAC
CAATAGGCCGAAATCGGCAAAATCCCTTATAAATCAAAAGAATAGACCGAGATAGGGT
[37 nt withheld, positions 3364-3400]
AAAGAACGTGGACTCCAACGTCAAAGG
[49 nt withheld, positions 3428-3476]
T
[91 nt withheld, positions 3478-3568]
G
[124 nt withheld, positions 3570-3693]
CAGGTGGCACTTTTCGGGGAAATGTGCGCGGAACCCCTATTTGTTTATTTTTCTAAATACATTCAAATAT
GTATCCGCTCATGAGACAATAACCCTGATAAATGCTTCAATAATATTGAAAAAGGAAGAGTCCTGAGGCG
GAAAGAACCAGCTGTGGAATGTGTGTCAGTTAGGGTGTGGAAAGTCCCCAGGCTCCCCAGCAGGCAGAAG
TATGCAAAGCATGCATCTCAATTAGTCAGCAACCAGGTGTGGAAAGTCCCCAGGCTCCCCAGCAGGCAGA
AGTATGCAAAGCATGCATCTCAATTAGTCAGCAACCATAGTCCCGCCCCTAACTCCGCCCATCCCGCCCC
TAACTCCGCCCAGTTCCGCCCATTCTCCGCCCCATGGCTGACTAATTTTTTTTATTTATGCAGAGGCCGA
GGCCGCCTCGGCCTCTGAGCTATTCCAGAAGTAGTGAGGAGGCTTTTTTGGAGGCCTAGGCTTTTGCAAA
GATCGATCAAGAGACAGGATGAGGATCGTTTCGCATGATTGAACAAGATGGATTGCACGCAGGTTCTCCG
GCCGCTTGGGTGGAGAGGCTATTCGGCTATGACTGGGCACAACAGACAATCGGCTGCTCTGATGCCGCCG
TGTTCCGGCTGTCAGCGCAGGGGCGCCCGGTTCTTTTTGTCAAGACCGACCTGTCCGGTGCCCTGAATGA
ACTGCAAGACGAGGCAGCGCGGCTATCGTGGCTGGCCACGACGGGCGTTCCTTGCGCAGCTGTGCTCGAC
GTTGTCACTGAAGCGGGAAGGGACTGGCTGCTATTGGGCGAAGTGCCGGGGCAGGATCTCCTGTCATCTC
ACCTTGCTCCTGCCGAGAAAGTATCCATCATGGCTGATGCAATGCGGCGGCTGCATACGCTTGATCCGGC
TACCTGCCCATTCGACCACCAAGCGAAACATCGCATCGAGCGAGCACGTACTCGGATGGAAGCCGGTCTT
GTCGATCAGGATGATCTGGACGAAGAGCATCAGGGGCTCGCGCCAGCCGAACTGTTCGCCAGGCTCAAGG
CGAGCATGCCCGACGGCGAGGATCTCGTCGTGACCCATGGCGATGCCTGCTTGCCGAATATCATGGTGGA
AAATGGCCGCTTTTCTGGATTCATCGACTGTGGCCGGCTGGGTGTGGCGGACCGCTATCAGGACATAGCG
TTGGCTACCCGTGATATTGCTGAAGAGCTTGGCGGCGAATGGGCTGACCGCTTCCTCGTGCTTTACGGTA
TCGCCGCTCCCGATTCGCAGCGCATCGCCTTCTATCGCCTTCTTGACGAGTTCTTCTGAGCGGGACTCTG
GGGTTCGAAATGACCGACCAAGCGACGCCCAACCTGCCATCACGAGATTTCGATTCCACCGCCGCCTTCT
ATGAAAGGTTGGGCTTCGGAATCGTTTTCCGGGACGCCGGCTGGATGATCCTCCAGCGCGGGGATCTCAT
GCTGGAGTTCTTCGCCCACCCTAGGGGGAGGCTAACTGAAACACGGAAGGAGACAATACCGGAAGGAACC
CGCGCTATGACGGCAATAAAAAGACAGAATAAAACGCACGGTGTTGGGTCGTTTGTTCATAAACGCGGGG
TTCGGTCCCAGGGCTGGCACTCTGTCGATACCCCACCGAGACCCCATTGGGGCCAATACGCCCGCGTTTC
TTCCTTTTCCCCACCCCACCCCCCAAGTTCGGGTGAAGGCCCAGGGCTCGCAGCCAACGTCGGGGCGGCA
GGCCCTGCCATAGCCTCAGGTTACTCATATATACTTTAGATTGATTTAAAACTTCATTTTTAATTTAAAA
GGATCTAGGTGAAGATCCTTTTTGATAATCTCATGACCAAAATCCCTTAACGTGAGTTTTCGTTCCACTG
AGCGTCAGACCCCGTAGAAAAGATCAAAGGATCTTCTTGAGATCCTTTTTTTCTGCGCGTAATCTGCTGC
TTGCAAACAAAAAAACCACCGCTACCAGCGGTGGTTTGTTTGCCGGATCAAGAGCTACCAACTCTTTTTC
CGAAGGTAACTGGCTTCAGCAGAGCGCAGATACCAAATACTGTCCTTCTAGTGTAGCCGTAGTTAGGCCA
CCACTTCAAGAACTCTGTAGCACCGCCTACATACCTCGCTCTGCTAATCCTGTTACCAGTGGCTGCTGCC
AGTGGCGATAAGTCGTGTCTTACCGGGTTGGACTCAAGACGATAGTTACCGGATAAGGCGCAGCGGTCGG
GCTGAACGGGGGGTTCGTGCACACAGCCCAGCTTGGAGCGAACGACCTACACCGAACTGAGATACCTACA
GCGTGAGCTATGAGAAAGCGCCACGCTTCCCGAAGGGAGAAAGGCGGACAGGTATCCGGTAAGCGGCAGG
GTCGGAACAGGAGAGCGCACGAGGGAGCTTCCAGGGGGAAACGCCTGGTATCTTTATAGTCCTGTCGGGT
TTCGCCACCTCTGACTTGAGCGTCGATTTTTGTGATGCTCGTCAGGGGGGCGGAGCCTATGGAAAAACGC
CAGCAACGCGGCCTTTTTACGGTTCCTGGCCTTTTGCTGGCCTTTTGCTCACATGTTCTTTCCTGCGTTA
TCCCCTGATTCTGTGGATAACCGTATTACCGCCATGCAT
