Features (pLannotate 1.2.2; 16 found; start..end, strand, type, name):
     61..364     +  enhancer       CMV enhancer: human cytomegalovirus immediate early enhancer
    365..568     +  promoter       CMV promoter: human cytomegalovirus (CMV) immediate early promoter
    621..2249    +  CDS            RRvT: RRvT is a basic (constitutively fluorescent) red fluorescent protein published in 2016, derived from Discosoma sp.. It has very low acid sensitivity.
   2301..2338    +  misc_feature   MCS (fragment): multiple cloning site
   2343..2921    +  CDS            Rac1 (sequence partly withheld): human Rac family small GTPase 1
   2922..2987    +  misc_feature   MCS: multiple cloning site
   3004..3088    +  CDS            large T antigen (fragment): large T antigen from SV40 (simian virus 40)
   3111..3232    +  polyA_signal   SV40 poly(A) signal: SV40 polyadenylation signal
   3266..3694    -  rep_origin     f1 ori (sequence partly withheld): f1 bacteriophage origin of replication; arrow indicates direction of (+) strand synthesis
   3721..3825    +  promoter       AmpR promoter: bla
   3827..4184    +  promoter       SV40 promoter: SV40 enhancer and early promoter
   4219..5013    +  CDS            NeoR/KanR: aminoglycoside phosphotransferase from Tn5; aph(3')-II (or nptII); confers resistance to neomycin, kanamycin, and G418 (Geneticin®)
   5034..5186    +  CDS            ble (fragment): BLE_KLEPN - Experimental evidence at protein level: Swiss-Prot protein existence level 1. Binding protein with a strong affinity to the bleomycin family of antibiotics. Binds to CL990; an antimitotic-antibiotic compound. From Klebsiella pneumoniae.
   5245..5292    +  polyA_signal   HSV TK poly(A) signal: herpes simplex virus thymidine kinase polyadenylation signal (Cole and Stacy, 1985)
   5383..5399    -  polyA_signal   bGH poly(A) signal (fragment): bovine growth hormone polyadenylation signal
   5621..6209    +  rep_origin     ori: high-copy-number ColE1/pMB1/pBR322/pUC origin of replication
>Addgene plasmid #180575 | pCMV-G-Rac1 | addgene full sequence | sequence record 355462 | Addgene NGS Result
TAGTTATTAATAGTAATCAATTACGGGGTCATTAGTTCATAGCCCATATATGGAGTTCCGCGTTACATAA
CTTACGGTAAATGGCCCGCCTGGCTGACCGCCCAACGACCCCCGCCCATTGACGTCAATAATGACGTATG
TTCCCATAGTAACGCCAATAGGGACTTTCCATTGACGTCAATGGGTGGAGTATTTACGGTAAACTGCCCA
CTTGGCAGTACATCAAGTGTATCATATGCCAAGTACGCCCCCTATTGACGTCAATGACGGTAAATGGCCC
GCCTGGCATTATGCCCAGTACATGACCTTATGGGACTTTCCTACTTGGCAGTACATCTACGTATTAGTCA
TCGCTATTACCATGGTGATGCGGTTTTGGCAGTACATCAATGGGCGTGGATAGCGGTTTGACTCACGGGG
ATTTCCAAGTCTCCACCCCATTGACGTCAATGGGAGTTTGTTTTGGCACCAAAATCAACGGGACTTTCCA
AAATGTCGTAACAACTCCGCCCCATTGACGCAAATGGGCGGTAGGCGTGTACGGTGGGAGGTCTATATAA
GCAGAGCTGGTTTAGTGAACCGTCAGATCCGCTAGCGCTACCGGTGCCACCATGGCCACCATCAAAGAGT
TCATGCGCTTCAAGGTGCGCATGGAGGGCTCCATGAACGGCCACGAGTTCGAGATCGAGGGCGAGGGCGA
GGGCCGCCCCTACGAGGGCACCCAGACCGCCAAGCTGAAGGTGACCAAGGGCGGCCCCCTGCCCTTCGCC
TGGGACATCCTGTCCCCCCAGTTCATGTACGGCTCCGAGGCGTACGTGAGGCACCCCGCCGACATCCCCG
ATTACAAGAAGCTGCCCTTCCCCGAGGGCTTCAAGTGGGAGCGCGTGATGAACTTCGAAGACGGCGGTCT
GGTGACCGTTACCCAGGACTCCTCCCTGCAGGACGGCACGCTGATCTGCAAGGTGAAGATGCGCGGCACC
AACTTCCCCCCCGACGGCCCCGTAATGCAGAAGAAGACCATGGGCTGGGAGGCCTCCACCGAGATGCTGT
ACCCCGAAGACGGCGTGCTGAAGGGCCATAGCTATCAGGCCCTGAAGCTGAAGGACGGCGGCCACTACCT
GGTGGAGTTCGAGACCATCTACATGGCCAAGAAGCCCGTGCAACTGCCCGGCGATTACTGTGTGGACACC
AAGCTGGACATCACCTCCCACAACGAGGACTACACCATCGTGGAACAGTACGGGCGCTCCGAGGGCCGCC
ACCGTCTGGGCATGGACGAGCGGTACAAGTTAGGGCATGGTACAGGTAGCACAGGCAGCGGTAGCTCCGG
TACCCTGTACAAGGGCAGCGGCAGCTCCATTTTACCTGGAGATAAAACAAATAAAAAGAAAGAGAAAGAG
CGGCCAGAGATTTCTCTCCCTTCAGATTTTGAACACACAATTCATGTCGGTTTTGATGCTGTCACAGGGG
AGTTTACGGGAATGCCAGAGCAGTGGGCCCGCTTGCTTCAGGGATCCGGCGCAACAAACTTCTCTCTGCT
GAAACAAGCCGGAGATGTCGAAGAGAATCCTGGACCGATGGTGAGCAAGAGCGAGGAGGTCATCAAAGAG
TTCATGCGCTTCAAGGTGCGCTTGGAGGGCTCCATGAACGGCCACGAGTTCGAGATCGAGGGCGAGGGCG
AGGGCCGCCCTTACGAGGGCACCCAGACCGCCAAGCTGAAGGTGACCAAGGGCGGCCCCCTGCCCTTCGC
CTGGGACATCCTGTCCCCCCTGATCATGTACGGCTCCAAGATGTACGTGAAGCACCCCGCCGACGTCCCC
GATTACATGAAGCTGTCCTTCCCCGAGGGCTTCAAGTGGGAGCGCGTGATGCACTTCGAGGACGGCGGTC
TGGTGACCGCGACACAGGACTCCTCCCTGCAGGACGGCACGCTGATCTACAAGGTGAAGATGCGCGGCAC
CAACTTCCCCCCCGACGGCCCCGTAATGCAGAAGAAGACCTTGGGCTGGGATTATGCCACCGAGCGCCTG
TACCCCGAAGAAGGCGTGCTGAAGGGCGAGCTCCTGGGGCGCCTGAAGCTGAAGGACGGCGGCCTCAACC
TGGTGGAGTCCAAGACCATCTACATGGCCAAGAAGCCCGTGCAACTGCCCGGCTACTACTTCGTGGACAC
CAAGCTGGACATCACCTCCCACAACGAGGACTACACCATCGTGGAACAGTACGAGCGCTCCGAGGGCCGC
CACCACCTGGGGCATGGTACAGGTAGCACAGGCAGCGGTAGCTCCGGTACCCTGTACAAGTCCGGACTCA
GATCTCGAGCTCAAGCTTCGAATTCTGCCACC
[531 nt withheld, positions 2343-2873]
TGCCCGCCTCCCGTGAAGAAGAGGAAGAGAAAATGCCTGCTGTTGTAATCCGGACTCAGATCTCGAGCTC
AAGCTTCGAATTCTGCAGTCGACGGTACCGCGGGCCCGGGATCCACCGGATCTAGATAACTGATCATAAT
CAGCCATACCACATTTGTAGAGGTTTTACTTGCTTTAAAAAACCTCCCACACCTCCCCCTGAACCTGAAA
CATAAAATGAATGCAATTGTTGTTGTTAACTTGTTTATTGCAGCTTATAATGGTTACAAATAAAGCAATA
GCATCACAAATTTCACAAATAAAGCATTTTTTTCACTGCATTCTAGTTGTGGTTTGTCCAAACTCATCAA
TGTATCTTAACGCGTAAATTGTAAGCGTTAATATTTTGTTAAAATTCGCGTTAAATTTTTGTTAAATCAG
CTCATTTTTTAACCAATAGGCCGAAATCGGCAAAATCCCTTATAAATCAAAAGAATAGACCGAGATAGGG
T
[37 nt withheld, positions 3365-3401]
AAAGAACGTGGACTCCAACGTCAAAGG
[49 nt withheld, positions 3429-3477]
T
[91 nt withheld, positions 3479-3569]
G
[124 nt withheld, positions 3571-3694]
CAGGTGGCACTTTTCGGGGAAATGTGCGCGGAACCCCTATTTGTTTATTTTTCTAAATACATTCAAATAT
GTATCCGCTCATGAGACAATAACCCTGATAAATGCTTCAATAATATTGAAAAAGGAAGAGTCCTGAGGCG
GAAAGAACCAGCTGTGGAATGTGTGTCAGTTAGGGTGTGGAAAGTCCCCAGGCTCCCCAGCAGGCAGAAG
TATGCAAAGCATGCATCTCAATTAGTCAGCAACCAGGTGTGGAAAGTCCCCAGGCTCCCCAGCAGGCAGA
AGTATGCAAAGCATGCATCTCAATTAGTCAGCAACCATAGTCCCGCCCCTAACTCCGCCCATCCCGCCCC
TAACTCCGCCCAGTTCCGCCCATTCTCCGCCCCATGGCTGACTAATTTTTTTTATTTATGCAGAGGCCGA
GGCCGCCTCGGCCTCTGAGCTATTCCAGAAGTAGTGAGGAGGCTTTTTTGGAGGCCTAGGCTTTTGCAAA
GATCGATCAAGAGACAGGATGAGGATCGTTTCGCATGATTGAACAAGATGGATTGCACGCAGGTTCTCCG
GCCGCTTGGGTGGAGAGGCTATTCGGCTATGACTGGGCACAACAGACAATCGGCTGCTCTGATGCCGCCG
TGTTCCGGCTGTCAGCGCAGGGGCGCCCGGTTCTTTTTGTCAAGACCGACCTGTCCGGTGCCCTGAATGA
ACTGCAAGACGAGGCAGCGCGGCTATCGTGGCTGGCCACGACGGGCGTTCCTTGCGCAGCTGTGCTCGAC
GTTGTCACTGAAGCGGGAAGGGACTGGCTGCTATTGGGCGAAGTGCCGGGGCAGGATCTCCTGTCATCTC
ACCTTGCTCCTGCCGAGAAAGTATCCATCATGGCTGATGCAATGCGGCGGCTGCATACGCTTGATCCGGC
TACCTGCCCATTCGACCACCAAGCGAAACATCGCATCGAGCGAGCACGTACTCGGATGGAAGCCGGTCTT
GTCGATCAGGATGATCTGGACGAAGAGCATCAGGGGCTCGCGCCAGCCGAACTGTTCGCCAGGCTCAAGG
CGAGCATGCCCGACGGCGAGGATCTCGTCGTGACCCATGGCGATGCCTGCTTGCCGAATATCATGGTGGA
AAATGGCCGCTTTTCTGGATTCATCGACTGTGGCCGGCTGGGTGTGGCGGACCGCTATCAGGACATAGCG
TTGGCTACCCGTGATATTGCTGAAGAGCTTGGCGGCGAATGGGCTGACCGCTTCCTCGTGCTTTACGGTA
TCGCCGCTCCCGATTCGCAGCGCATCGCCTTCTATCGCCTTCTTGACGAGTTCTTCTGAGCGGGACTCTG
GGGTTCGAAATGACCGACCAAGCGACGCCCAACCTGCCATCACGAGATTTCGATTCCACCGCCGCCTTCT
ATGAAAGGTTGGGCTTCGGAATCGTTTTCCGGGACGCCGGCTGGATGATCCTCCAGCGCGGGGATCTCAT
GCTGGAGTTCTTCGCCCACCCTAGGGGGAGGCTAACTGAAACACGGAAGGAGACAATACCGGAAGGAACC
CGCGCTATGACGGCAATAAAAAGACAGAATAAAACGCACGGTGTTGGGTCGTTTGTTCATAAACGCGGGG
TTCGGTCCCAGGGCTGGCACTCTGTCGATACCCCACCGAGACCCCATTGGGGCCAATACGCCCGCGTTTC
TTCCTTTTCCCCACCCCACCCCCCAAGTTCGGGTGAAGGCCCAGGGCTCGCAGCCAACGTCGGGGCGGCA
GGCCCTGCCATAGCCTCAGGTTACTCATATATACTTTAGATTGATTTAAAACTTCATTTTTAATTTAAAA
GGATCTAGGTGAAGATCCTTTTTGATAATCTCATGACCAAAATCCCTTAACGTGAGTTTTCGTTCCACTG
AGCGTCAGACCCCGTAGAAAAGATCAAAGGATCTTCTTGAGATCCTTTTTTTCTGCGCGTAATCTGCTGC
TTGCAAACAAAAAAACCACCGCTACCAGCGGTGGTTTGTTTGCCGGATCAAGAGCTACCAACTCTTTTTC
CGAAGGTAACTGGCTTCAGCAGAGCGCAGATACCAAATACTGTTCTTCTAGTGTAGCCGTAGTTAGGCCA
CCACTTCAAGAACTCTGTAGCACCGCCTACATACCTCGCTCTGCTAATCCTGTTACCAGTGGCTGCTGCC
AGTGGCGATAAGTCGTGTCTTACCGGGTTGGACTCAAGACGATAGTTACCGGATAAGGCGCAGCGGTCGG
GCTGAACGGGGGGTTCGTGCACACAGCCCAGCTTGGAGCGAACGACCTACACCGAACTGAGATACCTACA
GCGTGAGCTATGAGAAAGCGCCACGCTTCCCGAAGGGAGAAAGGCGGACAGGTATCCGGTAAGCGGCAGG
GTCGGAACAGGAGAGCGCACGAGGGAGCTTCCAGGGGGAAACGCCTGGTATCTTTATAGTCCTGTCGGGT
TTCGCCACCTCTGACTTGAGCGTCGATTTTTGTGATGCTCGTCAGGGGGGCGGAGCCTATGGAAAAACGC
CAGCAACGCGGCCTTTTTACGGTTCCTGGCCTTTTGCTGGCCTTTTGCTCACATGTTCTTTCCTGCGTTA
TCCCCTGATTCTGTGGATAACCGTATTACCGCCATGCAT
